>Addgene plasmid #129629 | PB-H2A-LSSmOrange2-2A-ERK-KTR-LSS-SGFP2 | addgene full sequence | sequence record 260251 | Addgene NGS Result
GGCGCGCCTTAACCCTAGAAAGATAGTCTGCGTAAAATTGACGCATGCATTCTTGAAATATTGCTCTCTC
TTTCTAAATAGCGCGAATCCGTCGCTGTGCATTTAGGACATCTCAGTCGCCGCTTGGAGCTCCCGTGAGG
CGTGCTTGTCAATGCGGTAAGTGTCACTGATTTTGAACTATAACGACCGCGTGAGTCAAAATGACGCATG
ATTATCTTTTACGTGACTTTTAAGATTTAACTCATACGATAATTATATTGTTATTTCATGTTCTACTTAC
GTGATAACTTATTATATATATATTTTCTTGTTATAGATATCATCGATAACAGGAAAGTTCCATTGGAGCC
AAGTACATTGAGTCAATAGGGACTTTCCAATGGGTTTTGCCCAGTACATAAGGTCAATGGGAGGTAAGCC
AATGGGTTTTTCCCATTACTGGCACGTATACTGAGTCATTAGGGACTTTCCAATGGGTTTTGCCCAGTAC
ATAAGGTCAATAGGGGTGAATCAACAGGAAAGTTCCATTGGAGCCAAGTACACTGAGTCAATAGGGACTT
TCCATTGGGTTTTGCCCAGTACAAAAGGTCAATAGGGGGTGAGTCAATGGGTTTTTCCCATTATTGGCAC
GTACATAAGGTCAATAGGGGTGAGTCATTGGGTTTTTCCAGCCAATTTAATTAAAACGCCATGTACTTTC
CCACCATTGACGTCAATGGGCTATTGAAACTAATGCAACGTGACCTTTAAACGGTACTTTCCCATAGCTG
ATTAATGGGAAAGTACCGTTCTCGAGCCAATACACGTCAATGGGAAGTGAAAGGGCAGCCAAAACGTAAC
ACCGCCCCGGTTTTCCCCTGGAAATTCCATATTGGCACGCATTCTATTGGCTGAGCTGCGTTCTACGTGG
GTATAAGAGGCGCGACCAGCGTCGGTACCGTCGCAGTCTTCGGTCTGACCACCGTAGAACGCAGAGCTCC
TCGCTGCAGGCAAGCTTGGTAAGTGCCGTGTGTGGTTCCCGCGGGCCTGGCCTCTTTACGGGTTATGGCC
CTTGCGTGCCTTGAATTACTTCCACGCCCCTGGCTGCAGTACGTGATTCTTGATCCCGAGCTTCGGGTTG
GAAGTGGGTGGGAGAGTTCGAGGCCTTGCGCTTAAGGAGCCCCTTCGCCTCGTGCTTGAGTTGAGGCCTG
GCCTGGGCGCTGGGGCCGCCGCGTGCGAATCTGGTGGCACCTTCGCGCCTGTCTCGCTGCTTTCGATAAG
TCTCTAGCCATTTAAAATTTTTGATGACCTGCTGCGACGCTTTTTTTCTGGCAAGATAGTCTTGTAAATG
CGGGCCAAGATCTGCACACTGGTATTTCGGTTTTTGGGGCCGCGGGCGGCGACGGGGCCCGTGCGTCCCA
GCGCACATGTTCGGCGAGGCGGGGCCTGCGAGCGCGGCCACCGAGAATCGGACGGGGGTAGTCTCAAGCT
GGCCGGCCTGCTCTGGTGCCTGGCCTCGCGCCGCCGTGTATCGCCCCGCCCTGGGCGGCAAGGCTGGCCC
GGTCGGCACCAGTTGCGTGAGCGGAAAGATGGCCGCTTCCCGGCCCTGCTGCAGGGAGCTCAAAATGGAG
GACGCGGCGCTCGGGAGAGCGGGCGGGTGAGTCACCCACACAAAGGAAAAGGGCCTTTCCGTCCTCAGCC
GTCGCTTCATGTGACTCCACGGAGTACCGGGCGCCGTCCAGGCACCTCGATTAGTTCTCGAGCTTTTGGA
GTACGTCGTCTTTAGGTTGGGGGGAGGGGTTTTATGCGATGGAGTTTCCCCACACTGAGTGGGTGGAGAC
TGAAGTTAGGCCAGCTTGGCACTTGATGTAATTCTCCTTGGAATTTGCCCTTTTTGAGTTTGGATCTTGG
TTCATTCTCAAGCCTCAGACAGTGGTTCAAAGTTTTTTTCTTCCATTTCAGGGATCCACTAGTAACGGCC
GCCAGTGTGCTGGAATTCTGATG
[387 nt withheld, positions 1984-2370]
CGGGATCCACCGGTCGCCACCATGGTGAGCAAGGGCGAGGAGAATAACATGGCCATCATCAAGGAGTTCA
TGCGCTTCAAGGTGCGCATGGAGGGCTCCGTGAACGGCCACGAGTTCGAGATCGAGGGCGAGGGCGAGGG
CCGCCCCTACGAGGGCTTTCAGACCGTTAAGCTGAAGGTGACCAAGGGTGGCCCCCTGCCCTTCGCCTGG
GACATCTTGTCCCCTCAGTTCACCTACGGCTCCAAGGCCTACGTGAAGCACCCCGCCGACATCCCCGACT
ACCTCAAGCTGTCCTTCCCCGAGGGCTTCAAGTGGGAGCGCGTGATGAACTTCGAGGACGGCGGCGTGGT
GACCGTGACTCAGGACTCCTCCCTGCAGGACGGCGAGTTCATCTACAAGGTGAAGCTGCGCGGCACCAAC
TTCCCCTCCGACGGCCCCGTAATGCAGAAGAAGACCATGGGCATGGAGGCCTCCTCCGAGCGGATGTACC
CCGAGGACGGCGCCCTGAAGGGCGAGGACAAGCTCAGGCTGAAGCTGAAGGACGGCGGCCACTACACCTC
CGAGGTCAAGACCACCTACAAGGCCAAGAAGCCCGTGCAGTTGCCCGGCGCCTACATCGTCGACATCAAG
TTGGACATCACCTCCCACAACGAGGACTACACCATCGTGGAACAGTACGAACGCGCCGAGGGCCGCCACT
CCACCGGCGGCATGGACGAGCTGTACCAAACCATGGGGAGCGGGGCTACCAACTTCTCCCTCCTCAAGCA
GGCAGGGGACGTCGAGGAAAATCCTGGACCCATGAAAGGCCGCAAGCCTCGCGATCTGGAGTTGCCTCTC
AGCCCTAGCCTCCTGGGGGGACAGGGCCCTGAGCGCACACCCGGGTCCGGCACCTCTAGTGGTTTGCAGG
CTCCGGGACCTGCCCTGTCACCCTCCAAGCGCAGCGGCCTGGAGGATCCTGCCACACCCAGCAAAAAACC
AAGGACCCCCTCAGTCAGCTCGCGGTTAGAGCGACTGACGCTCCAGTCTTCTTTCCAATTCCCGTCCGGC
GGCATACCGGTCGCCACCATGGTGAGCAAGGGCGAGGAGCTGTTCACCGGGGTGGTGCCCATCCTGGTCG
AGCTGGACGGCGACGTAAACGGCCACAAGTTCAGCGTGTCCGGCGAGGGCGAGGGCGATGCCACCTACGG
CAAGCTGACCCTGAAGTTCATCTGCACCACCGGCAAGCTGCCCGTGCCCTGGCCCACCCTCGTGACCACC
CTGAGCTACGGCGTGCAGTGCTTCGCCCGCTACCCCGACCACATGAAGCAGCACGACTTCTTCAAGTCCG
CCATGCCCGAAGGCTACGTCCAGGAGCGCACCATCTTCTTCAAGGACGACGGCAACTACAAGACCCGCGC
CGAGGTGAAGTTCGAGGGCGACACCCTGGTGAACCGCATCGAGCTGAAGGGCATCGACTTCAAGGAGGAC
GGCAACATCCTGGGGCACAAGCTGGAGTACAACTACAACAGCCACAACGTCTATATCACCGCCGACAAGC
AGAAGAACGGCATCAAGGCCAACTTCAAGATCCGCCACAACATCGAGGACGGCGGCGTGCAGCTCGCCGA
CCACTACCAGCAGAACACCCCCATCGGCGACGGCCCCGTGCTGCTGCCCGACAACCACTACCTGAGCATC
CAGTCCAAGCTGAGCAAAGACCCCAACGAGAAGCGCGATCACATGGTCCTGCTGGAGTTCGTGACCGCCG
CCGGGATCACTCTCGGCATGGACGAGCTGTACAAGTAAAGCGGCCGCTCGAGCATGCATCTAGAGGGCCC
TATTCTATAGTGTCACCTAAATGCTAGAGCTCGCTGATCAGCCTCGACTGTGCCTTCTAGTTGCCAGCCA
TCTGTTGTTTGCCCCTCCCCCGTGCCTTCCTTGACCCTGGAAGGTGCCACTCCCACTGTCCTTTCCTAAT
AAAATGAGGAAATTGCATCGCATTGTCTGAGTAGGTGTCATTCTATTCTGGGGGGTGGGGTGGGGCAGGA
CAGCAAGGGGGAGGATTGGGAAGACAATAGCAGGCATGCTGGGGATGCGGTGGGCTCTATGGCTTCTGAG
GCGGAAAGAACCAGTGGCGGTAATACGGTTATCCACAGAATCAGGGGATAACGCAGGAAAGAACATGTGA
GCAAAAGGCCAGCAAAAGGCCAGGAACCGTAAAAAGGCCGCGTTGCTGGCGTTTTTCCATAGGCTCCGCC
CCCCTGACGAGCATCACAAAAATCGACGCTCAAGTCAGAGGTGGCGAAACCCGACAGGACTATAAAGATA
CCAGGCGTTTCCCCCTGGAAGCTCCCTCGTGCGCTCTCCTGTTCCGACCCTGCCGCTTACCGGATACCTG
TCCGCCTTTCTCCCTTCGGGAAGCGTGGCGCTTTCTCATAGCTCACGCTGTAGGTATCTCAGTTCGGTGT
AGGTCGTTCGCTCCAAGCTGGGCTGTGTGCACGAACCCCCCGTTCAGCCCGACCGCTGCGCCTTATCCGG
TAACTATCGTCTTGAGTCCAACCCGGTAAGACACGACTTATCGCCACTGGCAGCAGCCACTGGTAACAGG
ATTAGCAGAGCGAGGTATGTAGGCGGTGCTACAGAGTTCTTGAAGTGGTGGCCTAACTACGGCTACACTA
GAAGAACAGTATTTGGTATCTGCGCTCTGCTGAAGCCAGTTACCTTCGGAAAAAGAGTTGGTAGCTCTTG
ATCCGGCAAACAAACCACCGCTGGTAGCGGTGGTTTTTTTGTTTGCAAGCAGCAGATTACGCGCAGAAAA
AAAGGATCTCAAGAAGATCCTTTGATCTTTTCTACGGGGTCTGACGCTCAGTGGAACGAAAACTCACGTT
AAGGGATTTTGGTCATAACTTGTTTATTGCAGCTTATAATGGTTACAAATAAAGCAATAGCATCACAAAT
TTCACAAATAAAGCATTTTTTTCACTGCATTCTAGTTGTGGTTTGTCCAAACTCATCAATGTATCTTATC
ATGTCTGGATCCGCTTCAGGCACCGGGCTTGCGGGTCATGCACCAGGTGCGCGGTCCTTCGGGCACCTCG
ACGTCGGCGGTGACGGTGAAGCCGAGCCGCTCGTAGAAGGGGAGGTTGCGGGGCGCGGAGGTCTCCAGGA
AGGCGGGCACCCCGGCGCGCTCGGCCGCCTCCACTCCGGGGAGCACGACGGCGCTGCCCAGACCCTTGCC
CTGGTGGTCGGGCGAGACGCCGACGGTGGCCAGGAACCACGCGGGCTCCTTGGGCCGGTGCGGCGCCAGG
AGGCCTTCCATCTGTTGCTGCGCGGCCAGCCTGGAACCGCTCAACTCGGCCATGCGCGGGCCGATCTCGG
CGAACACCGCCCCCGCTTCGACGCTCTCCGGCGTGGTCCAGACCGCCACCGCGGCGCCGTCGTCCGCGAC
CCACACCTTGCCGATGTCGAGCCCGACGCGCGTGAGGAAGAGTTCTTGCAGCTCGGTGACCCGCTCGATG
TGGCGGTCCGGGTCGACGGTGTGGCGCGTGGCGGGGTAGTCGGCGAACGCGGCGGCGAGGGTGCGTACGG
CCCGGGGGACGTCGTCGCGGGTGGCGAGGCGCACCGTGGGCTTGTACTCGGTCATGGTGGCCTGCAGAGT
CGCTCTGTGTTCGAGGCCACACGCGTCACCTTAATATGCGAAGTGGACCTGGGACCGCGCCGCCCCGACT
GCATCTGCGTGTTTTCGCCAATGACAAGACGCTGGGCGGGGTTTGTGTCATCATAGAACTAAAGACATGC
AAATATATTTCTTCCGGGGACACCGCCAGCAAACGCGAGCAACGGGCCACGGGGATGAAGCAGCTGGCTA
GCTAAAAGTTTTGTTACTTTATAGAAGAAATTTTGAGTTTTTGTTTTTTTTTAATAAATAAATAAACATA
AATAAATTGTTTGTTGAATTTATTATTAGTATGTAAGTGTAAATATAATAAAACTTAATATCTATTCAAA
TTAATAAATAAACCTCGATATACAGACCGATAAAACACATGCGTCAATTTTACGCATGATTATCTTTAAC
GTACGTCACAATATGATTATCTTTCTAGGGTTAATTCGAACAGCTGGTTCTTTCCGCCTCAGGACTCTTC
CTTTTTCAATAAATCAATCTAAAGTATATATGAGTAAACTTGGTCTGACAGTTACCAATGCTTAATCAGT
GAGGCACCTATCTCAGCGATCTGTCTATTTCGTTCATCCATAGTTGCCTGACTCCCCGTCGTGTAGATAA
CTACGATACGGGAGGGCTTACCATCTGGCCCCAGTGCTGCAATGATACCGCGAGACCCACGCTCACCGGC
TCCAGATTTATCAGCAATAAACCAGCCAGCCGGAAGGGCCGAGCGCAGAAGTGGTCCTGCAACTTTATCC
GCCTCCATCCAGTCTATTAATTGTTGCCGGGAAGCTAGAGTAAGTAGTTCGCCAGTTAATAGTTTGCGCA
ACGTTGTTGCCATTGCTACAGGCATCGTGGTGTCACGCTCGTCGTTTGGTATGGCTTCATTCAGCTCCGG
TTCCCAACGATCAAGGCGAGTTACATGATCCCCCATGTTGTGCAAAAAAGCGGTTAGCTCCTTCGGTCCT
CCGATCGTTGTCAGAAGTAAGTTGGCCGCAGTGTTATCACTCATGGTTATGGCAGCACTGCATAATTCTC
TTACTGTCATGCCATCCGTAAGATGCTTTTCTGTGACTGGTGAGTACTCAACCAAGTCATTCTGAGAATA
GTGTATGCGGCGACCGAGTTGCTCTTGCCCGGCGTCAATACGGGATAATACCGCGCCACATAGCAGAACT
TTAAAAGTGCTCATCATTGGAAAACGTTCTTCGGGGCGAAAACTCTCAAGGATCTTACCGCTGTTGAGAT
CCAGTTCGATGTAACCCACTCGTGCACCCAACTGATCTTCAGCATCTTTTACTTTCACCAGCGTTTCTGG
GTGAGCAAAAACAGGAAGGCAAAATGCCGCAAAAAAGGGAATAAGGGCGACACGGAAATGTTGAATACTC
ATACTCTTCCTTTTTCAAT
Features (pLannotate 1.2.2; 18 found; start..end, strand, type, name):
    440..975     +  promoter       mCMV promoter: mouse cytomegalovirus (CMV) immediate early promoter
    999..1941    +  intron         EF-1α intron A: intron upstream of the start codon of human EF-1α
   1981..2370    +  CDS            H2A1_BOVIN (sequence partly withheld): Experimental evidence at protein level: Swiss-Prot protein existence level 1. Core component of nucleosome. Nucleosomes wrap and compact DNA into chromatin, limiting DNA accessibility to the cellular machineries which require DNA as a template. Histones thereby play a central role in transcription regulation, DNA repair, DNA replication and chromosomal stability. DNA accessibility is regulated via a complex set of post-translational modifications of histones, also called histone code, and nucleosome remodeling. From Bos taurus (Bovine).
   2392..3099    +  CDS            LSSmOrange: LSSmOrange is a basic (constitutively fluorescent) long stokes shift fluorescent protein published in 2012, derived from Discosoma sp.. It has moderate acid sensitivity.
   3169..3423    +  CDS            Elk1 (fragment): ELK1_MOUSE - Experimental evidence at protein level: Swiss-Prot protein existence level 1. Transcription factor that binds to purine-rich DNA sequences. Forms a ternary complex with SRF and the ETS and SRF motifs of the serum response element (SRE) on the promoter region of immediate early genes such as FOS and IER2 (By similarity). Induces target gene transcription upon JNK-signaling pathway stimulation (By similarity). From Mus musculus (Mouse).
   3439..4158    +  CDS            mGold: photostable derivative of mVenus (Lee et al., 2020) mammalian codon-optimized
   4194..4212    -  promoter       SP6 promoter: promoter for bacteriophage SP6 RNA polymerase
   4238..4462    +  polyA_signal   bGH poly(A) signal: bovine growth hormone polyadenylation signal
   4466..4484    +  promoter       SV40 promoter (fragment): SV40 enhancer and early promoter
   4594..5182    -  rep_origin     ori: high-copy-number ColE1/pMB1/pBR322/pUC origin of replication
   5257..5391    +  polyA_signal   SV40 poly(A) signal: SV40 polyadenylation signal
   5396..5995    -  CDS            PuroR: puromycin N-acetyltransferase; pac from Streptomyces alboniger; confers resistance to puromycin
   6002..6131    -  promoter       HSV TK promoter (fragment): herpes simplex virus thymidine kinase promoter
   6118..6216    +  CDS            UL24 (fragment): UL24_EHV1B - Experimental evidence at transcript level: Swiss-Prot protein existence level 2. May participate in nuclear egress of viral particles. Plays a role in the dispersal of several host nucleolar proteins including NCL/nucleolin and NPM1. Since deletion of host NCL/nucleolin negatively impact on nuclear egress, UL24 supposedly acts on this process through its effect on host nucleoli (By similarity). From Equine herpesvirus 1 (strain Ab4p) (EHV-1) (Equine abortion virus).
   6470..6492    -  promoter       SV40 promoter (fragment): SV40 enhancer and early promoter
   6494..6511    -  promoter       AmpR promoter (fragment): bla
   6552..7412    -  CDS            AmpR: β-lactamase; bla; confers resistance to ampicillin, carbenicillin, and related antibiotics
   7413..7429    -  promoter       AmpR promoter (fragment): bla
