[The description below was written by a language model from this plasmid's Addgene catalogue record and pLannotate feature annotations shown in this document.]
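Description:
PB-H2A-LSSmOrange2-2A-ERK-KTR-LSS-SGFP2 is a mammalian expression plasmid on a PiggyBac backbone, designed for visualising ERK activity in living cells. It is maintained in bacteria through a high-copy ColE1/pUC-type origin and an ampicillin resistance gene. Mammalian cells carrying it can be selected with puromycin, using a puromycin N-acetyltransferase gene placed next to an HSV TK promoter fragment and an SV40 polyadenylation signal. A PiggyBac backbone normally allows transposase-mediated integration of the cargo into the genome to make stable lines, but the automated annotation of the 7,429 nt sequence does not mark any transposon terminal repeats, so their positions cannot be given from this record.

The payload is a single synthetic open reading frame. The catalogue lists the promoter as CMV, and the annotation identifies it more specifically as the mouse cytomegalovirus immediate early promoter, followed by EF-1α intron A and terminated by a bGH polyadenylation signal. The first half encodes histone H2A fused to a long-Stokes-shift orange fluorescent protein, annotated as LSSmOrange, which provides a chromatin-bound nuclear marker. According to the construct name, a 2A peptide then separates this from the ERK kinase translocation reporter, although the 2A is not annotated as a feature. The reporter consists of an Elk1-derived fragment fused to a GFP-family protein. The annotation tool matched this protein to mGold, whereas the name indicates LSS-SGFP2.

Kinase translocation reporters shift between nucleus and cytoplasm according to their phosphorylation state, so ERK activity can be read out as the ratio of cytoplasmic to nuclear signal, with the H2A marker defining the nucleus. Two long-Stokes-shift proteins can in principle be excited together at short wavelength and separated by emission, though the record does not state this.
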