Addgene plasmid #129629: PB-H2A-LSSmOrange2-2A-ERK-KTR-LSS-SGFP2
Purpose: Visualization of ERK activity
Depositing lab: Dorus Gadella. Depositing organization: University of Amsterdam.
Backbone
  Vector backbone: PiggyBac
  Vector type: Mammalian Expression
  Selectable markers: Puromycin
Growth in bacteria
  Bacterial resistance: Ampicillin, 100 μg/mL
  Growth temperature: 37°C
  Growth strain: DH5alpha
  Copy number: High Copy
Gene/Insert
  Gene/Insert name: PB-H2A-LSSmOrange2-2A-ERK-KTR-LSS-SGFP2
  Species: Synthetic
  Promoter: CMV
  Cloning method: Restriction Enzyme; 5′ cloning site Unknown (unknown if destroyed); 3′ cloning site Unknown (unknown if destroyed)
Terms and licenses: Academic/Nonprofit Terms; Industry Terms: Not Available to Industry
How to cite: PB-H2A-LSSmOrange2-2A-ERK-KTR-LSS-SGFP2 was a gift from Dorus Gadella (Addgene plasmid # 129629 ; http://n2t.net/addgene:129629 ; RRID:Addgene_129629)
